Addgene plasmid #169105: pET28a Gx-NL
Purpose: Expresses protein G fused to NanoLuc. The protein G domain contains an amber stop-codon at position 24 for incorporation of the unnatural amino acid para-benzoylphenylalanine.
Depositing lab: Maarten Merkx. Depositing organization: Technische Universiteit Eindhoven. Publication: Bioluminescent Antibodies through Photoconjugation of Protein G-Luciferase Fusion Proteins. Wouters SFA, Vugs WJP, Arts R, de Leeuw NM, Teeuwen RWH, Merkx M. Bioconjug Chem. 2020 Mar 18;31(3):656-662. doi: 10.1021/acs.bioconjchem.9b00804. Epub 2020 Jan 22. PubMed 31909607.
Backbone
  Vector backbone: pET28a
  Backbone size w/o insert (bp): 5369
  Total vector size (bp): 6043
  Vector type: Bacterial Expression
Growth in bacteria
  Bacterial resistance: Kanamycin, 50 μg/mL
  Growth temperature: 37°C
  Growth strain: DH5alpha
  Growth instructions: Bl21(DE3)
  Copy number: High Copy
Gene/Insert
  Gene/Insert name: protein G - NanoLuc
  Species: Synthetic
  Insert size (bp): 810
  Mutation: Ala 24 stop
  Promoter: T7
  Tag / fusion protein: strep-tag (N terminal on insert); his-tag (C terminal on insert)
  Cloning method: Restriction Enzyme; 5′ cloning site NcoI (unknown if destroyed); 3′ cloning site XhoI (unknown if destroyed)
  Sequencing primers: 5′ T7
Terms and licenses: Academic/Nonprofit Terms; Industry Terms: Not Available to Industry
How to cite: pET28a Gx-NL was a gift from Maarten Merkx (Addgene plasmid # 169105 ; http://n2t.net/addgene:169105 ; RRID:Addgene_169105)
