[The description below was written by a language model from this plasmid's Addgene catalogue record and pLannotate feature annotations shown in this document.]
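Description:
pET28a Gx-NL is a bacterial expression plasmid built on the pET28a backbone, about 6 kb in size, for producing a protein G–NanoLuc fusion in E. coli. It is selected with kanamycin through an aminoglycoside phosphotransferase (KanR) gene and replicates from a ColE1/pBR322-type origin. The bom and rop elements typical of pET vectors are also annotated, although the catalogue lists the plasmid as high copy. An f1 origin is present, along with short tetracycline-resistance fragments that are backbone remnants rather than functional markers.

The synthetic insert of roughly 810 bp lies between the NcoI and XhoI sites. It is driven by a T7 promoter with an adjacent lac operator and the T7 gene 10 ribosome binding site, and it ends at the T7 terminator. The plasmid-borne lacI gene supplies the repressor, so expression depends on T7 RNA polymerase from a DE3 lysogen such as BL21(DE3) and can be induced with IPTG. The coding region joins an IgG Fc-binding domain of streptococcal protein G to NanoLuc, the engineered catalytic subunit of Oplophorus luciferase. The record lists an N-terminal strep-tag and a C-terminal His-tag, and the feature table detects two His-tag stretches downstream of the luciferase.

Alanine 24 of the protein G domain is replaced by an amber stop codon, which allows site-specific incorporation of the photo-crosslinking unnatural amino acid para-benzoylphenylalanine. Full-length protein therefore requires an orthogonal suppressor tRNA/synthetase system, which is not among this plasmid's annotated features. According to the associated publication title, the resulting fusion is used to photoconjugate the luciferase to antibodies, generating bioluminescent antibodies.
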