Features (pLannotate 1.2.2; 21 found; start..end, strand, type, name):
    588..665     -  promoter       lacI promoter: lacI
    673..952     -  CDS            TcR (fragment): tetracycline efflux protein; tet; confers resistance to tetracycline
    974..992     +  promoter       T7 promoter: promoter for bacteriophage T7 RNA polymerase
    993..1017    +  protein_bind   lac operator: The lac repressor binds to the lac operator to inhibit transcription in E. coli. This inhibition can be relieved by adding lactose or isopropyl-β-D-thiogalactopyranoside (IPTG). lac repressor encoded by lacI
   1032..1054    +  RBS            RBS: efficient ribosome binding site from bacteriophage T7 gene 10 (Olins and Rangwala, 1989)
   1094..1264    +  CDS            spg (fragment): SPG1_STRSG - Experimental evidence at protein level: Swiss-Prot protein existence level 1. Binds to the constant Fc region of IgG with high affinity. From Streptococcus sp. group G.
   1247..1807    +  CDS            LUCI_OPLGR: Experimental evidence at protein level: Swiss-Prot protein existence level 1. Catalytic subunit of oplophorus-luciferin 2-monooxygenase. Oxidoreductase that converts coelenterazine (the oplophorus luciferin) to coelenteramide under emission of blue light with a maximum at 454 nm. Is also active with bisdeoxycoelenterazine. From Oplophorus gracilirostris (Luminous shrimp).
   1850..1867    +  CDS            9xHis (fragment): 9xHis affinity tag
   1877..1894    +  CDS            9xHis (fragment): 9xHis affinity tag
   1904..1953    +  CDS            SET1 (fragment): solubility-enhancement tag derived from T7 phage gene 10B
   1961..2008    +  terminator     T7 terminator: transcription terminator for bacteriophage T7 RNA polymerase
   2045..2473    +  rep_origin     f1 ori (sequence partly withheld): f1 bacteriophage origin of replication; arrow indicates direction of (+) strand synthesis
   2526..2583    +  promoter       AmpR promoter (fragment): bla
   2592..3407    -  CDS            KanR: aminoglycoside phosphotransferase; aph(3')-Ia; confers resistance to kanamycin in bacteria or G418 (Geneticin®) in eukaryotes
   3529..4117    +  rep_origin     ori: high-copy-number ColE1/pMB1/pBR322/pUC origin of replication
   4303..4442    -  misc_feature   bom: basis of mobility region from pBR322
   4544..4735    -  CDS            rop: Rop protein, which maintains plasmids at low copy number; rop
   4752..5132    +  CDS            YPB1_ECOLX: Protein predicted: Swiss-Prot protein existence level 4. From Escherichia coli.
   5204..5495    -  CDS            TcR (fragment): tetracycline efflux protein; tet; confers resistance to tetracycline
   5510..5531    -  protein_bind   CAP binding site: CAP binding activates transcription in the presence of cAMP. E. coli catabolite activator protein
   5544..587     -  CDS            lacI (across the origin): lac repressor; lacI; The lac repressor binds to the lac operator to inhibit transcription in E. coli. This inhibition can be relieved by adding lactose or isopropyl-β-D-thiogalactopyranoside (IPTG).
>Addgene plasmid #169105 | pET28a Gx-NL | addgene full sequence | sequence record 335658 | Addgene NGS Result
AGACGCGCCGAGACAGAACTTAATGGGCCCGCTAACAGCGCGATTTGCTGGTGACCCAATGCGACCAGAT
GCTCCACGCCCAGTCGCGTACCGTCTTCATGGGAGAAAATAATACTGTTGATGGGTGTCTGGTCAGAGAC
ATCAAGAAATAACGCCGGAACATTAGTGCAGGCAGCTTCCACAGCAATGGCATCCTGGTCATCCAGCGGA
TAGTTAATGATCAGCCCACTGACGCGTTGCGCGAGAAGATTGTGCACCGCCGCTTTACAGGCTTCGACGC
CGCTTCGTTCTACCATCGACACCACCACGCTGGCACCCAGTTGATCGGCGCGAGATTTAATCGCCGCGAC
AATTTGCGACGGCGCGTGCAGGGCCAGACTGGAGGTGGCAACGCCAATCAGCAACGACTGTTTGCCCGCC
AGTTGTTGTGCCACGCGGTTGGGAATGTAATTCAGCTCCGCCATCGCCGCTTCCACTTTTTCCCGCGTTT
TCGCAGAAACGTGGCTGGCCTGGTTCACCACGCGGGAAACGGTCTGATAAGAGACACCGGCATACTCTGC
GACATCGTATAACGTTACTGGTTTCACATTCACCACCCTGAATTGACTCTCTTCCGGGCGCTATCATGCC
ATACCGCGAAAGGTTTTGCGCCATTCGATGGTGTCCGGGATCTCGACGCTCTCCCTTATGCGACTCCTGC
ATTAGGAAGCAGCCCAGTAGTAGGTTGAGGCCGTTGAGCACCGCCGCCGCAAGGAATGGTGCATGCAAGG
AGATGGCGCCCAACAGTCCCCCGGCCACGGGGCCTGCCACCATACCCACGCCGAAACAAGCGCTCATGAG
CCCGAAGTGGCGAGCCCGATCTTCCCCATCGGTGATGTCGGCGATATAGGCGCCAGCAACCGCACCTGTG
GCGCCGGTGATGCCGGCCACGATGCGTCCGGCGTAGAGGATCGAGATCTCGATCCCGCGAAATTAATACG
ACTCACTATAGGGGAATTGTGAGCGGATAACAATTCCCCTCTAGAAATAATTTTGTTTAACTTTAAGAAG
GAGATATACCATGGGCTGGTCCCATCCGCAGTTCGAGAAAGGTACCATGACATTTAAACTGATAATCAAC
GGCAAAACCTTAAAAGGGGAGATCACAATTGAGGCAGTCGATGCCTAGGAAGCCGAGAAAATCTTTAAAC
AATATGCTAATGATTATGGTATTGACGGAGAATGGACGTATGACGATGCGACAAAAACTTTCACCGTAAC
TGAGGAATTCACTAGTGGTGGAAGTGGGGGCAGCATGGTATTCACATTGGAAGATTTCGTGGGTGATTGG
CGACAAACGGCCGGTTACAATTTGGATCAGGTGTTAGAACAAGGGGGCGTAAGCTCCCTGTTCCAGAATT
TAGGAGTGAGCGTGACACCTATTCAGCGCATTGTGCTGAGCGGCGAAAATGGTCTGAAAATTGATATTCA
TGTGATCATCCCTTACGAAGGCCTGTCTGGGGATCAAATGGGACAGATTGAAAAAATCTTCAAAGTAGTT
TATCCGGTCGACGATCATCATTTTAAAGTAATTCTGCACTATGGGACACTCGTTATCGATGGAGTCACGC
CGAATATGATAGACTACTTCGGTCGCCCGTACGAAGGAATCGCGGTTTTCGATGGAAAAAAAATCACAGT
AACGGGCACATTGTGGAACGGGAATAAAATCATAGACGAACGCCTCATTAACCCTGATGGATCTTTACTG
TTCCGCGTCACAATTAATGGCGTTACAGGTTGGCGACTGTGTGAACGTATTCTCGCAACTAGTGGTGGAA
GTGGGGGCAGCCTTCCAGAAACAGGAGGACACCACCACCACCACCACTAACTCGAGCACCACCACCACCA
CCACTGAGATCCGGCTGCTAACAAAGCCCGAAAGGAAGCTGAGTTGGCTGCTGCCACCGCTGAGCAATAA
CTAGCATAACCCCTTGGGGCCTCTAAACGGGTCTTGAGGGGTTTTTTGCTGAAAGGAGGAACTATATCCG
GATTGGCGAATGGG
[124 nt withheld, positions 2045-2168]
C
[91 nt withheld, positions 2170-2260]
A
[49 nt withheld, positions 2262-2310]
CCTTTGACGTTGGAGTCCACGTTCTTT
[37 nt withheld, positions 2338-2374]
ACCCTATCTCGGTCTATTCTTTTGATTTATAAGGGATTTTGCCGATTTCGGCCTATTGGTTAAAAAATGA
GCTGATTTAACAAAAATTTAACGCGAATTTTAACAAAATATTAACGCTTACAATTTAGGTGGCACTTTTC
GGGGAAATGTGCGCGGAACCCCTATTTGTTTATTTTTCTAAATACATTCAAATATGTATCCGCTCATGAA
TTAATTCTTAGAAAAACTCATCGAGCATCAAATGAAACTGCAATTTATTCATATCAGGATTATCAATACC
ATATTTTTGAAAAAGCCGTTTCTGTAATGAAGGAGAAAACTCACCGAGGCAGTTCCATAGGATGGCAAGA
TCCTGGTATCGGTCTGCGATTCCGACTCGTCCAACATCAATACAACCTATTAATTTCCCCTCGTCAAAAA
TAAGGTTATCAAGTGAGAAATCACCATGAGTGACGACTGAATCCGGTGAGAATGGCAAAAGTTTATGCAT
TTCTTTCCAGACTTGTTCAACAGGCCAGCCATTACGCTCGTCATCAAAATCACTCGCATCAACCAAACCG
TTATTCATTCGTGATTGCGCCTGAGCGAGACGAAATACGCGATCGCTGTTAAAAGGACAATTACAAACAG
GAATCGAATGCAACCGGCGCAGGAACACTGCCAGCGCATCAACAATATTTTCACCTGAATCAGGATATTC
TTCTAATACCTGGAATGCTGTTTTCCCGGGGATCGCAGTGGTGAGTAACCATGCATCATCAGGAGTACGG
ATAAAATGCTTGATGGTCGGAAGAGGCATAAATTCCGTCAGCCAGTTTAGTCTGACCATCTCATCTGTAA
CATCATTGGCAACGCTACCTTTGCCATGTTTCAGAAACAACTCTGGCGCATCGGGCTTCCCATACAATCG
ATAGATTGTCGCACCTGATTGCCCGACATTATCGCGAGCCCATTTATACCCATATAAATCAGCATCCATG
TTGGAATTTAATCGCGGCCTAGAGCAAGACGTTTCCCGTTGAATATGGCTCATAACACCCCTTGTATTAC
TGTTTATGTAAGCAGACAGTTTTATTGTTCATGACCAAAATCCCTTAACGTGAGTTTTCGTTCCACTGAG
CGTCAGACCCCGTAGAAAAGATCAAAGGATCTTCTTGAGATCCTTTTTTTCTGCGCGTAATCTGCTGCTT
GCAAACAAAAAAACCACCGCTACCAGCGGTGGTTTGTTTGCCGGATCAAGAGCTACCAACTCTTTTTCCG
AAGGTAACTGGCTTCAGCAGAGCGCAGATACCAAATACTGTCCTTCTAGTGTAGCCGTAGTTAGGCCACC
ACTTCAAGAACTCTGTAGCACCGCCTACATACCTCGCTCTGCTAATCCTGTTACCAGTGGCTGCTGCCAG
TGGCGATAAGTCGTGTCTTACCGGGTTGGACTCAAGACGATAGTTACCGGATAAGGCGCAGCGGTCGGGC
TGAACGGGGGGTTCGTGCACACAGCCCAGCTTGGAGCGAACGACCTACACCGAACTGAGATACCTACAGC
GTGAGCTATGAGAAAGCGCCACGCTTCCCGAAGGGAGAAAGGCGGACAGGTATCCGGTAAGCGGCAGGGT
CGGAACAGGAGAGCGCACGAGGGAGCTTCCAGGGGGAAACGCCTGGTATCTTTATAGTCCTGTCGGGTTT
CGCCACCTCTGACTTGAGCGTCGATTTTTGTGATGCTCGTCAGGGGGGCGGAGCCTATGGAAAAACGCCA
GCAACGCGGCCTTTTTACGGTTCCTGGCCTTTTGCTGGCCTTTTGCTCACATGTTCTTTCCTGCGTTATC
CCCTGATTCTGTGGATAACCGTATTACCGCCTTTGAGTGAGCTGATACCGCTCGCCGCAGCCGAACGACC
GAGCGCAGCGAGTCAGTGAGCGAGGAAGCGGAAGAGCGCCTGATGCGGTATTTTCTCCTTACGCATCTGT
GCGGTATTTCACACCGCAATGGTGCACTCTCAGTACAATCTGCTCTGATGCCGCATAGTTAAGCCAGTAT
ACACTCCGCTATCGCTACGTGACTGGGTCATGGCTGCGCCCCGACACCCGCCAACACCCGCTGACGCGCC
CTGACGGGCTTGTCTGCTCCCGGCATCCGCTTACAGACAAGCTGTGACCGTCTCCGGGAGCTGCATGTGT
CAGAGGTTTTCACCGTCATCACCGAAACGCGCGAGGCAGCTGCGGTAAAGCTCATCAGCGTGGTCGTGAA
GCGATTCACAGATGTCTGCCTGTTCATCCGCGTCCAGCTCGTTGAGTTTCTCCAGAAGCGTTAATGTCTG
GCTTCTGATAAAGCGGGCCATGTTAAGGGCGGTTTTTTCCTGTTTGGTCACTGATGCCTCCGTGTAAGGG
GGATTTCTGTTCATGGGGGTAATGATACCGATGAAACGAGAGAGGATGCTCACGATACGGGTTACTGATG
ATGAACATGCCCGGTTACTGGAACGTTGTGAGGGTAAACAACTGGCGGTATGGATGCGGCGGGACCAGAG
AAAAATCACTCAGGGTCAATGCCAGCGCTTCGTTAATACAGATGTAGGTGTTCCACAGGGTAGCCAGCAG
CATCCTGCGATGCAGATCCGGAACATAATGGTGCAGGGCGCTGACTTCCGCGTTTCCAGACTTTACGAAA
CACGGAAACCGAAGACCATTCATGTTGTTGCTCAGGTCGCAGACGTTTTGCAGCAGCAGTCGCTTCACGT
TCGCTCGCGTATCGGTGATTCATTCTGCTAACCAGTAAGGCAACCCCGCCAGCCTAGCCGGGTCCTCAAC
GACAGGAGCACGATCATGCGCACCCGTGGGGCCGCCATGCCGGCGATAATGGCCTGCTTCTCGCCGAAAC
GTTTGGTGGCGGGACCAGTGACGAAGGCTTGAGCGAGGGCGTGCAAGATTCCGAATACCGCAAGCGACAG
GCCGATCATCGTCGCGCTCCAGCGAAAGCGGTCCTCGCCGAAAATGACCCAGAGCGCTGCCGGCACCTGT
CCTACGAGTTGCATGATAAAGAAGACAGTCATAAGTGCGGCGACGATAGTCATGCCCCGCGCCCACCGGA
AGGAGCTGACTGGGTTGAAGGCTCTCAAGGGCATCGGTCGAGATCCCGGTGCCTAATGAGTGAGCTAACT
TACATTAATTGCGTTGCGCTCACTGCCCGCTTTCCAGTCGGGAAACCTGTCGTGCCAGCTGCATTAATGA
ATCGGCCAACGCGCGGGGAGAGGCGGTTTGCGTATTGGGCGCCAGGGTGGTTTTTCTTTTCACCAGTGAG
ACGGGCAACAGCTGATTGCCCTTCACCGCCTGGCCCTGAGAGAGTTGCAGCAAGCGGTCCACGCTGGTTT
GCCCCAGCAGGCGAAAATCCTGTTTGATGGTGGTTAACGGCGGGATATAACATGAGCTGTCTTCGGTATC
GTCGTATCCCACTACCGAGATATCCGCACCAACGCGCAGCCCGGACTCGGTAATGGCGCGCATTGCGCCC
AGCGCCATCTGATCGTTGGCAACCAGCATCGCAGTGGGAACGATGCCCTCATTCAGCATTTGCATGGTTT
GTTGAAAACCGGACATGGCACTCCAGTCGCCTTCCCGTTCCGCTATCGGCTGAATTTGATTGCGAGTGAG
ATATTTATGCCAGCCAGCCAGACGC
